Addgene plasmid #144078: TFORF1120
Purpose: Lentiviral vector for overexpressing transcription factor ORFs with unique 24-bp barcodes. Barcodes facilitate identification of transcription factors in pooled screens.
Depositing lab: Feng Zhang. Depositing organization: Broad Institute. Publication: A transcription factor atlas of directed differentiation. Joung J, Ma S, Tay T, Geiger-Schuller KR, Kirchgatterer PC, Verdine VK, Guo B, Arias-Garcia MA, Allen WE, Singh A, Kuksenko O, Abudayyeh OO, Gootenberg JS, Fu Z, Macrae RK, Buenrostro JD, Regev A, Zhang F. Cell. 2023 Jan 5;186(1):209-229.e26. doi: 10.1016/j.cell.2022.11.026. PubMed 36608654.
Backbone
  Vector backbone: pLX_TRC317
  Backbone manufacturer: Broad Institute Genetic Perturbation Platform
  Backbone size w/o insert (bp): 8264
  Vector type: Mammalian Expression, Lentiviral
  Selectable markers: Puromycin
Growth in bacteria
  Bacterial resistance: Ampicillin, 100 μg/mL
  Growth temperature: 37°C
  Growth strain: NEB Stable
  Copy number: High Copy
Gene/Insert
  Gene/Insert name: IFI16
  Species: H. sapiens (human)
  Insert size (bp): 2291
  Entrez Gene: IFI16 (a.k.a. IFNGIP1, PYHIN2)
  Promoter: EF1a
  Cloning method: Unknown
  Sequencing primers: 5′ GGGTGGAGACTGAAGTTAGGCCAG; 3′ CACATAGCGTAAAAGGAGCAACATAG
Terms and licenses: Academic/Nonprofit Terms; Industry Terms: Not Available to Industry
Depositor comments: NM_001206567,ENST00000359709 . The transcription factor ORF portion of this plasmid was synthesized by Genewiz. Please test multiple small colonies in case of plasmid recombination. To make this collection available in a timely manner, a portion of this collection was not fully sequenced by Addgene. If an Addgene verified full plasmid sequence is not available, please contact us prior to placing an order to request the full sequence.
How to cite: TFORF1120 was a gift from Feng Zhang (Addgene plasmid # 144078 ; http://n2t.net/addgene:144078 ; RRID:Addgene_144078)
