[The description below was written by a language model from this plasmid's Addgene catalogue record and pLannotate feature annotations shown in this document.]
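Description:
TFORF1120 is a third-generation-style, self-inactivating lentiviral expression plasmid built on the pLX_TRC317 backbone, carrying the human IFI16 open reading frame as one member of a barcoded transcription factor ORF collection. It is maintained in E. coli through a high-copy ColE1/pUC-type origin with ampicillin selection (AmpR under its own bla promoter), and also contains an f1 origin and remnants of a lac/lacZα cloning region flanked by T3 and T7 promoters. The record notes that the plasmid can recombine during propagation, which is common for LTR-containing vectors.

The viral genome is transcribed from an RSV promoter fused to a truncated HIV-1 5' LTR and includes the Ψ packaging signal with a gag fragment, the Rev response element, a cPPT/CTS, WPRE and a ΔU3 3' LTR followed by an SV40 polyadenylation signal. Within this unit, an SV40 early promoter/origin drives puromycin N-acetyltransferase for selection of transduced mammalian cells, and a separate EF-1α promoter drives constitutive expression of IFI16, a DNA-binding protein implicated in transcriptional regulation. The WPRE downstream of the ORF enhances transcript expression. The catalogue describes a unique 24-bp barcode associated with each ORF; it is not annotated in the feature table, so its exact location is not stated, though a short region annotated as a U6 promoter fragment lies between the ORF and the WPRE. The annotated IFI16 coding span is slightly shorter than the listed insert size.

The construct is intended for overexpressing IFI16 in mammalian cells after lentiviral delivery, particularly in pooled transcription factor screens, such as directed differentiation studies, where the barcode allows the ORF to be identified.
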