Features (pLannotate 1.2.2; 31 found; start..end, strand, type, name):
      5..231     +  promoter       RSV promoter: Rous sarcoma virus enhancer/promoter
    232..412     +  LTR            5' LTR (truncated): truncated 5' long terminal repeat (LTR) from HIV-1
    459..584     +  misc_feature   HIV-1 Ψ: packaging signal of human immunodeficiency virus type 1
    568..931     +  CDS            HIV-1 gag (fragment): gag protein from human immunodeficiency virus 1; gag
   1077..1310    +  misc_feature   RRE: The Rev response element (RRE) of HIV-1 allows for Rev-dependent mRNA export from the nucleus to the cytoplasm.
   1687..1713    +  CDS            Rev (fragment): human immunodeficiency virus 1 (HIV-1) Rev protein; rev; enhances nuclear export of unspliced and incompletely spliced viral mRNAs
   1720..1743    +  promoter       SV40 promoter (fragment): SV40 early promoter
   1744..1815    +  promoter       SV40 promoter (fragment): SV40 enhancer and early promoter
   1839..1974    +  rep_origin     SV40 ori: SV40 origin of replication
   2020..2616    +  CDS            PuroR (fragment): puromycin N-acetyltransferase; pac from Streptomyces; confers resistance to puromycin
   2665..2782    +  misc_feature   cPPT/CTS: central polypurine tract and central termination sequence of HIV-1
   2847..2913    +  CDS            small t antigen (fragment): SV40 (simian virus 40) small t antigen
   2920..4098    +  promoter       EF-1α promoter: strong constitutive promoter for human elongation factor EF-1α
   4115..6301    +  CDS            IFI16 (fragment) (sequence partly withheld): IF16_HUMAN - Also known as IFNGIP1. Experimental evidence at protein level: Swiss-Prot protein existence level 1. Binds double-stranded DNA. Binds preferentially to supercoiled DNA and cruciform DNA structures. Seems to be involved in transcriptional regulation. May function as a transcriptional repressor. Could have a role in the regulation of hematopoietic differentiation through activation of unknown target genes. Controls cellular proliferation by modulating the functions of cell cycle regulatory factors including p53/TP53 and the retinoblastoma protein. May be involved in TP53-mediated tr
   6317..6370    +  promoter       U6 promoter (fragment): RNA polymerase III promoter for human U6 snRNA
   6412..7000    +  misc_feature   WPRE: woodchuck hepatitis virus posttranscriptional regulatory element
   7051..7070    +  misc_feature   cPPT/CTS (fragment): central polypurine tract and central termination sequence of HIV-1
   7072..7305    +  LTR            3' LTR (ΔU3): self-inactivating 3' long terminal repeat (LTR) from HIV-1
   7383..7504    +  polyA_signal   SV40 poly(A) signal: SV40 polyadenylation signal
   7544..7679    +  rep_origin     SV40 ori: SV40 origin of replication
   7700..7718    -  promoter       T7 promoter: promoter for bacteriophage T7 RNA polymerase
   7726..7881    +  CDS            lacZα (fragment): LacZα fragment of β-galactosidase; lacZ fragment
   7886..8314    +  rep_origin     f1 ori (sequence partly withheld): f1 bacteriophage origin of replication; arrow indicates direction of (+) strand synthesis
   8367..8471    +  promoter       AmpR promoter: bla
   8472..9332    +  CDS            AmpR: β-lactamase; bla; confers resistance to ampicillin, carbenicillin, and related antibiotics
   9503..10091   +  rep_origin     ori: high-copy-number ColE1/pMB1/pBR322/pUC origin of replication
  10274..10366   +  CDS            lacI (fragment): lac repressor; lacI; The lac repressor binds to the lac operator to inhibit transcription in E. coli. This inhibition can be relieved by adding lactose or isopropyl-β-D-thiogalactopyranoside (IPTG).
  10379..10400   +  protein_bind   CAP binding site: CAP binding activates transcription in the presence of cAMP. E. coli catabolite activator protein
  10415..10445   +  promoter       lac promoter: promoter for the E. coli lac operon
  10453..10469   +  protein_bind   lac operator: The lac repressor binds to the lac operator to inhibit transcription in E. coli. This inhibition can be relieved by adding lactose or isopropyl-β-D-thiogalactopyranoside (IPTG). lac repressor encoded by lacI
  10514..10532   +  promoter       T3 promoter: promoter for bacteriophage T3 RNA polymerase
>Addgene plasmid #144078 | TFORF1120 | addgene full sequence | sequence record 396163 | Addgene NGS Result
TTAATGTAGTCTTATGCAATACTCTTGTAGTCTTGCAACATGGTAACGATGAGTTAGCAACATGCCTTAC
AAGGAGAGAAAAAGCACCGTGCATGCCGATTGGTGGAAGTAAGGTGGTACGATCGTGCCTTATTAGGAAG
GCAACAGACGGGTCTGACATGGATTGGACGAACCACTGAATTGCCGCATTGCAGAGATATTGTATTTAAG
TGCCTAGCTCGATACATAAACGGGTCTCTCTGGTTAGACCAGATCTGAGCCTGGGAGCTCTCTGGCTAAC
TAGGGAACCCACTGCTTAAGCCTCAATAAAGCTTGCCTTGAGTGCTTCAAGTAGTGTGTGCCCGTCTGTT
GTGTGACTCTGGTAACTAGAGATCCCTCAGACCCTTTTAGTCAGTGTGGAAAATCTCTAGCAGTGGCGCC
CGAACAGGGACTTGAAAGCGAAAGGGAAACCAGAGGAGCTCTCTCGACGCAGGACTCGGCTTGCTGAAGC
GCGCACGGCAAGAGGCGAGGGGCGGCGACTGGTGAGTACGCCAAAAATTTTGACTAGCGGAGGCTAGAAG
GAGAGAGATGGGTGCGAGAGCGTCAGTATTAAGCGGGGGAGAATTAGATCGCGATGGGAAAAAATTCGGT
TAAGGCCAGGGGGAAAGAAAAAATATAAATTAAAACATATAGTATGGGCAAGCAGGGAGCTAGAACGATT
CGCAGTTAATCCTGGCCTGTTAGAAACATCAGAAGGCTGTAGACAAATACTGGGACAGCTACAACCATCC
CTTCAGACAGGATCAGAAGAACTTAGATCATTATATAATACAGTAGCAACCCTCTATTGTGTGCATCAAA
GGATAGAGATAAAAGACACCAAGGAAGCTTTAGACAAGATAGAGGAAGAGCAAAACAAAAGTAAGACCAC
CGCACAGCAAGCGGCCGCTGATCTTCAGACCTGGAGGAGGAGATATGAGGGACAATTGGAGAAGTGAATT
ATATAAATATAAAGTAGTAAAAATTGAACCATTAGGAGTAGCACCCACCAAGGCAAAGAGAAGAGTGGTG
CAGAGAGAAAAAAGAGCAGTGGGAATAGGAGCTTTGTTCCTTGGGTTCTTGGGAGCAGCAGGAAGCACTA
TGGGCGCAGCGTCAATGACGCTGACGGTACAGGCCAGACAATTATTGTCTGGTATAGTGCAGCAGCAGAA
CAATTTGCTGAGGGCTATTGAGGCGCAACAGCATCTGTTGCAACTCACAGTCTGGGGCATCAAGCAGCTC
CAGGCAAGAATCCTGGCTGTGGAAAGATACCTAAAGGATCAACAGCTCCTGGGGATTTGGGGTTGCTCTG
GAAAACTCATTTGCACCACTGCTGTGCCTTGGAATGCTAGTTGGAGTAATAAATCTCTGGAACAGATTTG
GAATCACACGACCTGGATGGAGTGGGACAGAGAAATTAACAATTACACAAGCTTAATACACTCCTTAATT
GAAGAATCGCAAAACCAGCAAGAAAAGAATGAACAAGAATTATTGGAATTAGATAAATGGGCAAGTTTGT
GGAATTGGTTTAACATAACAAATTGGCTGTGGTATATAAAATTATTCATAATGATAGTAGGAGGCTTGGT
AGGTTTAAGAATAGTTTTTGCTGTACTTTCTATAGTGAATAGAGTTAGGCAGGGATATTCACCATTATCG
TTTCAGACCCACCTCCCAACCCCGAGGGGACCCATGCATTGCATCTCAATTAGTCAGCAACCAGGTGTGG
AAAGTCCCCAGGCTCCCCAGCAGGCAGAAGTATGCAAAGCATGCGTCTCAATTAGTCAGCAACCATAGTC
CCGCCCCTAACTCCGCCCATCCCGCCCCTAACTCCGCCCAGTTCCGCCCATTCTCCGCCCCATGGCTGAC
TAATTTTTTTTATTTATGCAGAGGCCGAGGCCGCCTCGGCCTCTGAGCTATTCCAGAAGTAGTGAGGAGG
CTTTTTTGGAGGCCTAGGCTTTTGCAAAAAGCTTTCTAGAGGTACCACCGGAGCTTACCATGACCGAGTA
CAAGCCCACGGTGCGCCTCGCCACCCGCGACGACGTCCCCAGGGCCGTACGCACCCTCGCCGCCGCGTTC
GCCGACTACCCCGCCACGCGCCACACCGTCGATCCGGACCGCCACATCGAGCGGGTCACCGAGCTGCAAG
AACTCTTCCTCACGCGCGTCGGGCTCGACATCGGCAAGGTGTGGGTCGCGGACGACGGCGCCGCCGTGGC
GGTCTGGACCACGCCGGAGAGCGTCGAAGCGGGGGCGGTGTTCGCCGAGATCGGCCCGCGCATGGCCGAG
TTGAGCGGTTCCCGGCTGGCCGCGCAGCAACAGATGGAAGGCCTCCTGGCGCCGCACCGGCCCAAGGAGC
CCGCGTGGTTCCTGGCCACCGTCGGCGTCTCGCCCGACCACCAGGGCAAGGGTCTGGGCAGCGCCGTCGT
GCTCCCCGGAGTGGAGGCGGCCGAGCGCGCCGGGGTGCCCGCCTTCCTGGAGACCTCCGCGCCCCGCAAC
CTCCCCTTCTACGAGCGGCTCGGCTTCACCGTCACCGCCGACGTCGAGGTGCCCGAAGGACCGCGCACCT
GGTGCATGACCCGCAAGCCCGGTGCCAGTTAACGAATTCTAGATCTTGAGACAAATGGCAGTATTCATCC
ACAATTTTAAAAGAAAAGGGGGGATTGGGGGGTACAGTGCAGGGGAAAGAATAGTAGACATAATAGCAAC
AGACATACAAACTAAAGAATTACAAAAACAAATTACAAAAATTCAAAATTTTCGGGTTTATTACAGGGAC
AGCAGAGATCCACTTTGGCGCCGGCTCGAGGCCTGCAGGTGCAAAGATGGATAAAGTTTTAAACAGAGAG
GAATCTTTGCAGCTAATGGACCTTCTAGGTCTTGAAAGGAGTGGGAATTGGCTCCGGTGCCCGTCAGTGG
GCAGAGCGCACATCGCCCACAGTCCCCGAGAAGTTGGGGGGAGGGGTCGGCAATTGAACCGGTGCCTAGA
GAAGGTGGCGCGGGGTAAACTGGGAAAGTGATGTCGTGTACTGGCTCCGCCTTTTTCCCGAGGGTGGGGG
AGAACCGTATATAAGTGCAGTAGTCGCCGTGAACGTTCTTTTTCGCAACGGGTTTGCCGCCAGAACACAG
GTAAGTGCCGTGTGTGGTTCCCGCGGGCCTGGCCTCTTTACGGGTTATGGCCCTTGCGTGCCTTGAATTA
CTTCCACCTGGCTGCAGTACGTGATTCTTGATCCCGAGCTTCGGGTTGGAAGTGGGTGGGAGAGTTCGAG
GCCTTGCGCTTAAGGAGCCCCTTCGCCTCGTGCTTGAGTTGAGGCCTGGCCTGGGCGCTGGGGCCGCCGC
GTGCGAATCTGGTGGCACCTTCGCGCCTGTCTCGCTGCTTTCGATAAGTCTCTAGCCATTTAAAATTTTT
GATGACCTGCTGCGACGCTTTTTTTCTGGCAAGATAGTCTTGTAAATGCGGGCCAAGATCTGCACACTGG
TATTTCGGTTTTTGGGGCCGCGGGCGGCGACGGGGCCCGTGCGTCCCAGCGCACATGTTCGGCGAGGCGG
GGCCTGCGAGCGCGGCCACCGAGAATCGGACGGGGGTAGTCTCAAGCTGGCCGGCCTGCTCTGGTGCCTG
GCCTCGCGCCGCCGTGTATCGCCCCGCCCTGGGCGGCAAGGCTGGCCCGGTCGGCACCAGTTGCGTGAGC
GGAAAGATGGCCGCTTCCCGGCCCTGCTGCAGGGAGCTCAAAATGGAGGACGCGGCGCTCGGGAGAGCGG
GCGGGTGAGTCACCCACACAAAGGAAAAGGGCCTTTCCGTCCTCAGCCGTCGCTTCATGTGACTCCACGG
AGTACCGGGCGCCGTCCAGGCACCTCGATTAGTTCTCGAGCTTTTGGAGTACGTCGTCTTTAGGTTGGGG
GGAGGGGTTTTATGCGATGGAGTTTCCCCACACTGAGTGGGTGGAGACTGAAGTTAGGCCAGCTTGGCAC
TTGATGTAATTCTCCTTGGAATTTGCCCTTTTTGAGTTTGGATCTTGGTTCATTCTCAAGCCTCAGACAG
TGGTTCAAAGTTTTTTTCTTCCATTTCAGGTGTCGTGAGGCTAGCACCGCCACCATG
[267 nt withheld, positions 4118-4384]
GGACCAGCCCTATCAAGAAAGAGGAAGAAGGAAGTGGATGCTACTTCACCTGCACCCTCCACAAGCAGCA
CTGTCAAAACTGAAGGAGCAGAGGCAACTCCTGGAGCTCAGAACCCGAAAACAGTGGCCAAATGTCAGGT
AACTCCCAGAAGAAATGTTCTCCAAAAACGCCCAGTGATAGTGAAGGTACTGAGTACAACAAAGCCATTT
GAATATGAGACCCCAGAAATGGAGAAAAAAATAATGTTTCATGCTACAGTGGCTACACAGACACAGTTCT
TCCATGTGAAGGTTTTAAACACCAGCTTGAAGGAGAAATTCAATGGAAAGAAAATCATCATCATATCAGA
TTATTTGGAATATGATAGTCTCCTAGAGGTCAATGAAGAATCTACTGTATCTGAAGCTGGTCCTAACCAA
ACGTTTGAGGTTCCAAATAAAATCATCAACAGAGCAAAGGAAACTCTGAAGATTGATATTCTTCACAAAC
AAGCTTCAGGAAATATTGTATATGGGGTATTTATGCTACATAAGAAAACAGTAAATCAGAAGACCACAAT
CTACGAAATTCAGGATGATAGAGGAAAAATGGATGTAGTGGGGACAGGACAATGTCACAATATCCCCTGT
GAAGAAGGAGATAAGCTCCAACTTTTCTGCTTTCGACTTAGAAAAAAGAACCAGATGTCAAAACTGATTT
CAGAAATGCATAGTTTTATCCAGATAAAGAAAAAAACAAACCCGAGAAACAATGACCCCAAGAGCATGAA
GCTACCCCAGGAACAGCGTCAGCTTCCATATCCTTCAGAGGCCAGCACAACCTTCCCTGAGAGCCATCTT
CGGACTCCTCAGATGCCACCAACAACTCCATCCAGCAGTTTCTTCACCAAGAAAAGTGAAGACACAATCT
CCAAAATGAATGACTTCATGAGGATGCAGATACTGAAGGAAGGGAGTCATTTTCCAGGACCGTTCATGAC
CAGCATAGGCCCAGCTGAGAGCCATCCCCACACTCCTCAGATGCCTCCATCAACACCAAGCAGCAGTTTC
TTAACCACGAAAAGTGAAGACACAATCTCCAAAATGAATGACTTCATGAGGATGCAGATACTGAAGGAAG
GGAGTCATTTTCCAGGACCGTTCATGACCAGCATAGGCCCAGCTGAGAGCCATCCCCACACTCCTCAGAT
GCCTCCATCAACACCAAGCAGCAGTTTCTTAACCACGTTGAAACCAAGACTGAAGACTGAACCTGAAGAA
GTTTCCATAGAAGACAGTGCCCAGAGTGACCTCAAAGAAGTGATGGTGCTGAACGCAACAGAATCATTTG
TATATGAGCCCAAAGAGCAGAAGAAAATGTTTCATGCCACAGTGGCAACTGAGAATGAAGTCTTCCGAGT
GAAGGTTTTTAATATTGACCTAAAGGAGAAGTTCACCCCAAAGAAGATCATTGCCATAGCAAATTATGTT
TGCCGCAATGGGTTCCTGGAGGTATATCCTTTCACACTTGTGGCTGATGTGAATGCTGACCGAAACATGG
AGATCCCAAAAGGATTGATTAGAAGTGCCAGCGTAACTCCTAAAATCAATCAGCTTTGCTCACAAACTAA
AGGAAGTTTTGTGAATGGGGTGTTTGAGGTACATAAGAAAAATGTAAGGGGTGAATTCACTTATTATGAA
ATACAAGATAATACAGGGAAGATGGAAGTGGTGGTGCATGGACGACTGACCACAATCAACTGTGAGGAAG
GAGATAAACTGAAACTCACCTGCTTTGAATTGGCACCGAAAAGTGGGAATACCGGGGAGTTGAGATCTGT
AATTCATAGTCACATCAAGGTCATCAAGACCAGGAAAAACAAGAAAGACATACTCAATCCTGATTCAAGT
ATGGAAACTTCACCAGACTTTTTCTTCTAGTAATGAACTAGTCCGTAACTTGAAAGTATTTCGATTTCTT
GGCTTTATATATCTTGTGGAAAGGACGATTGTGAGGTTCTTCGGCACAAGGTACGCGTTAAGTCGACAAT
CAACCTCTGGATTACAAAATTTGTGAAAGATTGACTGGTATTCTTAACTATGTTGCTCCTTTTACGCTAT
GTGGATACGCTGCTTTAATGCCTTTGTATCATGCTATTGCTTCCCGTATGGCTTTCATTTTCTCCTCCTT
GTATAAATCCTGGTTGCTGTCTCTTTATGAGGAGTTGTGGCCCGTTGTCAGGCAACGTGGCGTGGTGTGC
ACTGTGTTTGCTGACGCAACCCCCACTGGTTGGGGCATTGCCACCACCTGTCAGCTCCTTTCCGGGACTT
TCGCTTTCCCCCTCCCTATTGCCACGGCGGAACTCATCGCCGCCTGCCTTGCCCGCTGCTGGACAGGGGC
TCGGCTGTTGGGCACTGACAATTCCGTGGTGTTGTCGGGGAAATCATCGTCCTTTCCTTGGCTGCTCGCC
TGTGTTGCCACCTGGATTCTGCGCGGGACGTCCTTCTGCTACGTCCCTTCGGCCCTCAATCCAGCGGACC
TTCCTTCCCGCGGCCTGCTGCCGGCTCTGCGGCCTCTTCCGCGTCTTCGCCTTCGCCCTCAGACGAGTCG
GATCTCCCTTTGGGCCGCCTCCCCGCGTCGACTTTAAGACCAATGACTTACAAGGCAGCTGTAGATCTTA
GCCACTTTTTAAAAGAAAAGGGGGGACTGGAAGGGCTAATTCACTCCCAACGAAGACAAGATCTGCTTTT
TGCTTGTACTGGGTCTCTCTGGTTAGACCAGATCTGAGCCTGGGAGCTCTCTGGCTAACTAGGGAACCCA
CTGCTTAAGCCTCAATAAAGCTTGCCTTGAGTGCTTCAAGTAGTGTGTGCCCGTCTGTTGTGTGACTCTG
GTAACTAGAGATCCCTCAGACCCTTTTAGTCAGTGTGGAAAATCTCTAGCAGTACGTATAGTAGTTCATG
TCATCTTATTATTCAGTATTTATAACTTGCAAAGAAATGAATATCAGAGAGTGAGAGGAACTTGTTTATT
GCAGCTTATAATGGTTACAAATAAAGCAATAGCATCACAAATTTCACAAATAAAGCATTTTTTTCACTGC
ATTCTAGTTGTGGTTTGTCCAAACTCATCAATGTATCTTATCATGTCTGGCTCTAGCTATCCCGCCCCTA
ACTCCGCCCATCCCGCCCCTAACTCCGCCCAGTTCCGCCCATTCTCCGCCCCATGGCTGACTAATTTTTT
TTATTTATGCAGAGGCCGAGGCCGCCTCGGCCTCTGAGCTATTCCAGAAGTAGTGAGGAGGCTTTTTTGG
AGGCCTAGGGACGTACCCAATTCGCCCTATAGTGAGTCGTATTACGCGCGCTCACTGGCCGTCGTTTTAC
AACGTCGTGACTGGGAAAACCCTGGCGTTACCCAACTTAATCGCCTTGCAGCACATCCCCCTTTCGCCAG
CTGGCGTAATAGCGAAGAGGCCCGCACCGATCGCCCTTCCCAACAGTTGCGCAGCCTGAATGGCGAATGG
G
[124 nt withheld, positions 7886-8009]
C
[91 nt withheld, positions 8011-8101]
A
[49 nt withheld, positions 8103-8151]
CCTTTGACGTTGGAGTCCACGTTCTTT
[37 nt withheld, positions 8179-8215]
ACCCTATCTCGGTCTATTCTTTTGATTTATAAGGGATTTTGCCGATTTCGGCCTATTGGTTAAAAAATGA
GCTGATTTAACAAAAATTTAACGCGAATTTTAACAAAATATTAACGCTTACAATTTAGGTGGCACTTTTC
GGGGAAATGTGCGCGGAACCCCTATTTGTTTATTTTTCTAAATACATTCAAATATGTATCCGCTCATGAG
ACAATAACCCTGATAAATGCTTCAATAATATTGAAAAAGGAAGAGTATGAGTATTCAACATTTCCGTGTC
GCCCTTATTCCCTTTTTTGCGGCATTTTGCCTTCCTGTTTTTGCTCACCCAGAAACGCTGGTGAAAGTAA
AAGATGCTGAAGATCAGTTGGGTGCACGAGTGGGTTACATCGAACTGGATCTCAACAGCGGTAAGATCCT
TGAGAGTTTTCGCCCCGAAGAACGTTTTCCAATGATGAGCACTTTTAAAGTTCTGCTATGTGGCGCGGTA
TTATCCCGTATTGACGCCGGGCAAGAGCAACTCGGTCGCCGCATACACTATTCTCAGAATGACTTGGTTG
AGTACTCACCAGTCACAGAAAAGCATCTTACGGATGGCATGACAGTAAGAGAATTATGCAGTGCTGCCAT
AACCATGAGTGATAACACTGCGGCCAACTTACTTCTGACAACGATCGGAGGACCGAAGGAGCTAACCGCT
TTTTTGCACAACATGGGGGATCATGTAACTCGCCTTGATCGTTGGGAACCGGAGCTGAATGAAGCCATAC
CAAACGACGAGCGTGACACCACGATGCCTGTAGCAATGGCAACAACGTTGCGCAAACTATTAACTGGCGA
ACTACTTACTCTAGCTTCCCGGCAACAATTAATAGACTGGATGGAGGCGGATAAAGTTGCAGGACCACTT
CTGCGCTCGGCCCTTCCGGCTGGCTGGTTTATTGCTGATAAATCTGGAGCCGGTGAGCGTGGGTCTCGCG
GTATCATTGCAGCACTGGGGCCAGATGGTAAGCCCTCCCGTATCGTAGTTATCTACACGACGGGGAGTCA
GGCAACTATGGATGAACGAAATAGACAGATCGCTGAGATAGGTGCCTCACTGATTAAGCATTGGTAACTG
TCAGACCAAGTTTACTCATATATACTTTAGATTGATTTAAAACTTCATTTTTAATTTAAAAGGATCTAGG
TGAAGATCCTTTTTGATAATCTCATGACCAAAATCCCTTAACGTGAGTTTTCGTTCCACTGAGCGTCAGA
CCCCGTAGAAAAGATCAAAGGATCTTCTTGAGATCCTTTTTTTCTGCGCGTAATCTGCTGCTTGCAAACA
AAAAAACCACCGCTACCAGCGGTGGTTTGTTTGCCGGATCAAGAGCTACCAACTCTTTTTCCGAAGGTAA
CTGGCTTCAGCAGAGCGCAGATACCAAATACTGTTCTTCTAGTGTAGCCGTAGTTAGGCCACCACTTCAA
GAACTCTGTAGCACCGCCTACATACCTCGCTCTGCTAATCCTGTTACCAGTGGCTGCTGCCAGTGGCGAT
AAGTCGTGTCTTACCGGGTTGGACTCAAGACGATAGTTACCGGATAAGGCGCAGCGGTCGGGCTGAACGG
GGGGTTCGTGCACACAGCCCAGCTTGGAGCGAACGACCTACACCGAACTGAGATACCTACAGCGTGAGCT
ATGAGAAAGCGCCACGCTTCCCGAAGGGAGAAAGGCGGACAGGTATCCGGTAAGCGGCAGGGTCGGAACA
GGAGAGCGCACGAGGGAGCTTCCAGGGGGAAACGCCTGGTATCTTTATAGTCCTGTCGGGTTTCGCCACC
TCTGACTTGAGCGTCGATTTTTGTGATGCTCGTCAGGGGGGCGGAGCCTATGGAAAAACGCCAGCAACGC
GGCCTTTTTACGGTTCCTGGCCTTTTGCTGGCCTTTTGCTCACATGTTCTTTCCTGCGTTATCCCCTGAT
TCTGTGGATAACCGTATTACCGCCTTTGAGTGAGCTGATACCGCTCGCCGCAGCCGAACGACCGAGCGCA
GCGAGTCAGTGAGCGAGGAAGCGGAAGAGCGCCCAATACGCAAACCGCCTCTCCCCGCGCGTTGGCCGAT
TCATTAATGCAGCTGGCACGACAGGTTTCCCGACTGGAAAGCGGGCAGTGAGCGCAACGCAATTAATGTG
AGTTAGCTCACTCATTAGGCACCCCAGGCTTTACACTTTATGCTTCCGGCTCGTATGTTGTGTGGAATTG
TGAGCGGATAACAATTTCACACAGGAAACAGCTATGACCATGATTACGCCAAGCGCGCAATTAACCCTCA
CTAAAGGGAACAAAAGCTGGAGCTGCAAGC
