>Addgene plasmid #144078 | TFORF1120 | depositor partial sequence | sequence record 284358 | Insert
ACCGCCACCATG
[267 nt withheld, positions 13-279]
GGACCAGCCCTATCAAGAAAGAGGAAGAAGGAAGTGGATGCTACTTCACCTGCACCCTCCACAAGCAGCA
CTGTCAAAACTGAAGGAGCAGAGGCAACTCCTGGAGCTCAGAACCCGAAAACAGTGGCCAAATGTCAGGT
AACTCCCAGAAGAAATGTTCTCCAAAAACGCCCAGTGATAGTGAAGGTACTGAGTACAACAAAGCCATTT
GAATATGAGACCCCAGAAATGGAGAAAAAAATAATGTTTCATGCTACAGTGGCTACACAGACACAGTTCT
TCCATGTGAAGGTTTTAAACACCAGCTTGAAGGAGAAATTCAATGGAAAGAAAATCATCATCATATCAGA
TTATTTGGAATATGATAGTCTCCTAGAGGTCAATGAAGAATCTACTGTATCTGAAGCTGGTCCTAACCAA
ACGTTTGAGGTTCCAAATAAAATCATCAACAGAGCAAAGGAAACTCTGAAGATTGATATTCTTCACAAAC
AAGCTTCAGGAAATATTGTATATGGGGTATTTATGCTACATAAGAAAACAGTAAATCAGAAGACCACAAT
CTACGAAATTCAGGATGATAGAGGAAAAATGGATGTAGTGGGGACAGGACAATGTCACAATATCCCCTGT
GAAGAAGGAGATAAGCTCCAACTTTTCTGCTTTCGACTTAGAAAAAAGAACCAGATGTCAAAACTGATTT
CAGAAATGCATAGTTTTATCCAGATAAAGAAAAAAACAAACCCGAGAAACAATGACCCCAAGAGCATGAA
GCTACCCCAGGAACAGCGTCAGCTTCCATATCCTTCAGAGGCCAGCACAACCTTCCCTGAGAGCCATCTT
CGGACTCCTCAGATGCCACCAACAACTCCATCCAGCAGTTTCTTCACCAAGAAAAGTGAAGACACAATCT
CCAAAATGAATGACTTCATGAGGATGCAGATACTGAAGGAAGGGAGTCATTTTCCAGGACCGTTCATGAC
CAGCATAGGCCCAGCTGAGAGCCATCCCCACACTCCTCAGATGCCTCCATCAACACCAAGCAGCAGTTTC
TTAACCACGAAAAGTGAAGACACAATCTCCAAAATGAATGACTTCATGAGGATGCAGATACTGAAGGAAG
GGAGTCATTTTCCAGGACCGTTCATGACCAGCATAGGCCCAGCTGAGAGCCATCCCCACACTCCTCAGAT
GCCTCCATCAACACCAAGCAGCAGTTTCTTAACCACGTTGAAACCAAGACTGAAGACTGAACCTGAAGAA
GTTTCCATAGAAGACAGTGCCCAGAGTGACCTCAAAGAAGTGATGGTGCTGAACGCAACAGAATCATTTG
TATATGAGCCCAAAGAGCAGAAGAAAATGTTTCATGCCACAGTGGCAACTGAGAATGAAGTCTTCCGAGT
GAAGGTTTTTAATATTGACCTAAAGGAGAAGTTCACCCCAAAGAAGATCATTGCCATAGCAAATTATGTT
TGCCGCAATGGGTTCCTGGAGGTATATCCTTTCACACTTGTGGCTGATGTGAATGCTGACCGAAACATGG
AGATCCCAAAAGGATTGATTAGAAGTGCCAGCGTAACTCCTAAAATCAATCAGCTTTGCTCACAAACTAA
AGGAAGTTTTGTGAATGGGGTGTTTGAGGTACATAAGAAAAATGTAAGGGGTGAATTCACTTATTATGAA
ATACAAGATAATACAGGGAAGATGGAAGTGGTGGTGCATGGACGACTGACCACAATCAACTGTGAGGAAG
GAGATAAACTGAAACTCACCTGCTTTGAATTGGCACCGAAAAGTGGGAATACCGGGGAGTTGAGATCTGT
AATTCATAGTCACATCAAGGTCATCAAGACCAGGAAAAACAAGAAAGACATACTCAATCCTGATTCAAGT
ATGGAAACTTCACCAGACTTTTTCTTCTAGTAATGAACTAGTCCGTAACTTGAAAGTATTTCGATTTCTT
GGCTTTATATATCTTGTGGAAAGGACGATTGTGAGGTTCTTCGGCACAAGGT
