>Addgene plasmid #144078 | TFORF1120 | depositor partial sequence | sequence record 284359 | Barcode
TTGTGAGGTTCTTCGGCACAAGGT
